Addgene plasmid #109850: pHH0103_RXRA_Hormone-recep
Purpose: Protein expression and purification of RXRA_Hormone-recep
Depositing lab: Sachdev Sidhu. Depositing organization: University of Toronto. Publication: Large-scale survey and database of high affinity ligands for peptide recognition modules. Teyra J, Kelil A, Jain S, Helmy M, Jajodia R, Hooda Y, Gu J, D'Cruz AA, Nicholson SE, Min J, Sudol M, Kim PM, Bader GD, Sidhu SS. Mol Syst Biol. 2020 Dec;16(12):e9310. doi: 10.15252/msb.20199310. PubMed 33438817.
Backbone
  Vector backbone: pHH0103
  Vector type: Bacterial Expression
Growth in bacteria
  Bacterial resistance: Ampicillin, 100 μg/mL
  Growth temperature: 37°C
  Growth strain: DH5alpha
  Copy number: Low Copy
Gene/Insert
  Gene/Insert name: RXRA_Hormone-recep
  Species: H. sapiens (human)
  Entrez Gene: RXRA (a.k.a. NR2B1, RXR-alpha, RXRalpha)
  Cloning method: Restriction Enzyme; 5′ cloning site Sfi1 (unknown if destroyed); 3′ cloning site Not1 (unknown if destroyed)
Terms and licenses: Academic/Nonprofit Terms; Industry Terms: Not Available to Industry
How to cite: pHH0103_RXRA_Hormone-recep was a gift from Sachdev Sidhu (Addgene plasmid # 109850 ; http://n2t.net/addgene:109850 ; RRID:Addgene_109850)
