[The description below was written by a language model from this plasmid's Addgene catalogue record and the feature table of its GenBank file.]
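Description:
pHH0103_RXRA_Hormone-recep is a 7,446 bp bacterial expression plasmid built on the pHH0103 backbone for producing and purifying the hormone-receptor domain of human RXRA (retinoid X receptor alpha, NR2B1) in E. coli. It belongs to a collection of peptide-recognition module constructs made for a large-scale survey of high-affinity peptide ligands. The plasmid carries a ColE1/pMB1-type origin together with the pBR322 bom (basis of mobility) region, and it is selected with ampicillin through the bla beta-lactamase gene under its own promoter. The catalogue lists it as low copy, although the feature annotation uses a generic high-copy label for this origin family. An f1 phage origin is also present, which would allow single-stranded DNA production with helper phage.

Expression is driven by the strong hybrid tac promoter followed by a lac operator. A plasmid-borne lacI gene under the up-regulated lacIq promoter supplies repressor, so transcription stays low until it is induced with IPTG. The annotated reading frame begins with a 6xHis tag, followed by Schistosoma japonicum glutathione S-transferase, then an HRV 3C (PreScission) protease site and a thrombin site. The RXRA domain was cloned between SfiI and NotI sites. It is not annotated as a feature in the table, but presumably lies in the unannotated stretch between the thrombin site and the bacteriophage fd terminator. This arrangement should yield an N-terminally His-GST-tagged fusion that can be captured on nickel or glutathione resin. Either protease site offers a way to remove the tags. The exact residue boundaries of the RXRA fragment are not stated in the record.
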