LOCUS       Exported 7446 bp ds-DNA circular SYN 13-MAY-2021
DEFINITION  Protein expression and purification of RXRA_Hormone-recep.
ACCESSION   .
VERSION     .
KEYWORDS    pHH0103_RXRA_Hormone-recep
SOURCE      synthetic DNA construct
  ORGANISM  synthetic DNA construct
REFERENCE   1 (bases 1 to 7446)
  TITLE     Sidhu Lab peptide-recognition modules (PRMs)
REFERENCE   2 (bases 1 to 7446)
  AUTHORS   .
  TITLE     Direct Submission
  JOURNAL   Exported May 13, 2021 from SnapGene Server 1.1.58
            http://www.snapgene.com
FEATURES             Location/Qualifiers
     source          1..7446
                     /organism="synthetic DNA construct"
                     /mol_type="other DNA"
     promoter        1..29
                     /label=tac promoter
                     /note="strong E. coli promoter; hybrid between the trp and
                     lac UV5 promoters"
     protein_bind    37..53
                     /label=lac operator
                     /bound_moiety="lac repressor encoded by lacI"
                     /note="The lac repressor binds to the lac operator to
                     inhibit transcription in E. coli. This inhibition can be
                     relieved by adding lactose or
                     isopropyl-beta-D-thiogalactopyranoside (IPTG)."
     primer_bind     42..64
                     /label=M13/pUC Reverse
                     /note="In lacZ gene"
     CDS             138..155
                     /codon_start=1
                     /product="6xHis affinity tag"
                     /label=6xHis
                     /translation="HHHHHH"
     CDS             171..824
                     /codon_start=1
                     /product="glutathione S-transferase from Schistosoma
                     japonicum"
                     /label=GST
                     /translation="MSPILGYWKIKGLVQPTRLLLEYLEEKYEEHLYERDEGDKWRNKK
                     FELGLEFPNLPYYIDGDVKLTQSMAIIRYIADKHNMLGGCPKERAEISMLEGAVLDIRY
                     GVSRIAYSKDFETLKVDFLSKLPEMLKMFEDRLCHKTYLNGDHVTHPDFMLYDALDVVL
                     YMDPMCLDAFPKLVCFKKRIEAIPQIDKYLKSSKYIAWPLQGWQATFGGGDHPPK"
     primer_bind     782..804
                     /label=pGEX 5'
                     /note="pGEX vectors, Glutathione-S-transferase, forward
                     primer"
     CDS             831..854
                     /codon_start=1
                     /product="recognition and cleavage site for human
                     rhinovirus 3C and PreScission proteases"
                     /label=HRV 3C site
                     /translation="LEVLFQGP"
     CDS             867..884
                     /codon_start=1
                     /product="thrombin recognition and cleavage site"
                     /label=thrombin site
                     /translation="LVPRGS"
     terminator      1641..1688
                     /label=fd terminator
                     /note="central terminator from bacteriophage fd (Otsuka and
                     Kunisawa, 1982)"
     rep_origin      complement(3281..3736)
                     /direction=LEFT
                     /label=f1 ori
                     /note="f1 bacteriophage origin of replication; arrow
                     indicates direction of (+) strand synthesis"
     primer_bind     complement(3418..3439)
                     /label=F1ori-F
                     /note="F1 origin, forward primer"
     primer_bind     3630..3649
                     /label=F1ori-R
                     /note="F1 origin, reverse primer"
     primer_bind     complement(3778..3800)
                     /label=pGEX 3'
                     /note="pGEX vectors, reverse primer"
     misc_feature    3886..4026
                     /label=bom
                     /note="basis of mobility region from pBR322"
     primer_bind     3941..3960
                     /label=pRS-marker
                     /note="pRS vectors, use to sequence yeast selectable
                     marker"
     primer_bind     complement(4041..4058)
                     /label=L4440
                     /note="L4440 vector, forward primer"
     rep_origin      complement(4212..4799)
                     /direction=LEFT
                     /label=ori
                     /note="high-copy-number ColE1/pMB1/pBR322/pUC origin of
                     replication"
     CDS             complement(4970..5830)
                     /codon_start=1
                     /gene="bla"
                     /product="beta-lactamase"
                     /label=AmpR
                     /note="confers resistance to ampicillin, carbenicillin, and
                     related antibiotics"
                     /translation="MSIQHFRVALIPFFAAFCLPVFAHPETLVKVKDAEDQLGARVGYI
                     ELDLNSGKILESFRPEERFPMMSTFKVLLCGAVLSRVDAGQEQLGRRIHYSQNDLVEYS
                     PVTEKHLTDGMTVRELCSAAITMSDNTAANLLLTTIGGPKELTAFLHNMGDHVTRLDRW
                     EPELNEAIPNDERDTTMPAAMATTLRKLLTGELLTLASRQQLIDWMEADKVAGPLLRSA
                     LPAGWFIADKSGAGERGSRGIIAALGPDGKPSRIVVIYTTGSQATMDERNRQIAEIGAS
                     LIKHW"
     primer_bind     5593..5612
                     /label=Amp-R
                     /note="Ampicillin resistance gene, reverse primer"
     promoter        complement(5831..5935)
                     /gene="bla"
                     /label=AmpR promoter
     primer_bind     6003..6021
                     /label=pBRforEco
                     /note="pBR322 vectors, upsteam of EcoRI site, forward
                     primer"
     promoter        6044..6121
                     /gene="lacI (mutant)"
                     /label=lacIq promoter
                     /note="In the lacIq allele, a single base change in the
                     promoter boosts expression of the lacI gene about 10-fold."
     CDS             6122..7204
                     /codon_start=1
                     /gene="lacI"
                     /product="lac repressor"
                     /label=lacI
                     /note="The lac repressor binds to the lac operator to
                     inhibit transcription in E. coli. This inhibition can be
                     relieved by adding lactose or
                     isopropyl-beta-D-thiogalactopyranoside (IPTG)."
                     /translation="MKPVTLYDVAEYAGVSYQTVSRVVNQASHVSAKTREKVEAAMAEL
                     NYIPNRVAQQLAGKQSLLIGVATSSLALHAPSQIVAAIKSRADQLGASVVVSMVERSGV
                     EACKAAVHNLLAQRVSGLIINYPLDDQDAIAVEAACTNVPALFLDVSDQTPINSIIFSH
                     EDGTRLGVEHLVALGHQQIALLAGPLSSVSARLRLAGWHKYLTRNQIQPIAEREGDWSA
                     MSGFQQTMQMLNEGIVPTAMLVANDQMALGAMRAITESGLRVGADISVVGYDDTEDSSC
                     YIPPLTTIKQDFRLLGQTSVDRLLQLSQGQAVKGNQLLPVSLVKRKTTLAPNTQTASPR
                     ALADSLMQLARQVSRLESGQ"
     primer_bind     complement(6141..6160)
                     /label=LacI-R
                     /note="LacI, reverse primer"
ORIGIN
        1 ttgacaatta atcatcggct cgtataatgt gtggaattgt gagcggataa caatttcaca
       61 caggaaacag ccagtccgtt taggtgtttt cacgagcact tcaccaacaa ggaccataga
      121 ttatgaaaat cgaagaacac catcaccatc accattccag cggtaagctt atgtccccta
      181 tactaggtta ttggaaaatt aagggccttg tgcaacccac tcgacttctt ttggaatatc
      241 ttgaagaaaa atatgaagag catttgtatg agcgcgatga aggtgataaa tggcgaaaca
      301 aaaagtttga attgggtttg gagtttccca atcttcctta ttatattgat ggtgatgtta
      361 aattaacaca gtctatggcc atcatacgtt atatagctga caagcacaac atgttgggtg
      421 gttgtccaaa agagcgtgca gagatttcaa tgcttgaagg agcggttttg gatattagat
      481 acggtgtttc gagaattgca tatagtaaag actttgaaac tctcaaagtt gattttctta
      541 gcaagctacc tgaaatgctg aaaatgttcg aagatcgttt atgtcataaa acatatttaa
      601 atggtgatca tgtaacccat cctgacttca tgttgtatga cgctcttgat gttgttttat
      661 acatggaccc aatgtgcctg gatgcgttcc caaaattagt ttgttttaaa aaacgtattg
      721 aagctatccc acaaattgat aagtacttga aatccagcaa gtatatagca tggcctttgc
      781 agggctggca agccacgttt ggtggtggcg accatcctcc aaaatcggat ctggaagttc
      841 tgttccaggg gcccctgtcc agcggtctgg ttccgcgtgg ttccggtacc gcggcccagc
      901 cggccaccag ctctgcgaac gaagatatgc cggtggaacg tattctggaa gcagaactgg
      961 ctgttgaacc gaaaaccgaa acgtatgtcg aagccaacat gggcctgaat ccgagttccc
     1021 cgaacgatcc ggtcaccaat atttgccagg cggccgacaa acaactgttc accctggtgg
     1081 aatgggcaaa gcgcatcccg catttttcag aactgccgct ggatgaccag gttattctgc
     1141 tgcgtgcagg ttggaacgaa ctgctgatcg cttcattctc gcatcgctcg attgcggtca
     1201 aagatggcat cctgctggcc acgggtctgc atgtgcaccg taatagcgcg cactctgccg
     1261 gcgttggtgc aattttcgac cgtgtgctga ccgaactggt ttcaaaaatg cgcgatatgc
     1321 aaatggacaa gacggaactg ggctgtctgc gcgctatcgt tctgtttaac ccggatagta
     1381 aaggtctgtc caatccggca gaagtcgaag ctctgcgtga aaaggtgtac gcgagcctgg
     1441 aagcctattg caaacacaag tacccggaac agccgggccg cttcgcaaaa ctgctgctgc
     1501 gtctgccggc tctgcgctct atcggcctga aatgtctgga acacctgttt ttctttaagc
     1561 tgattggtga taccccgatc gacacgtttc tgatggaaat gctggaagcc ccgcaccaaa
     1621 tgaccgcggc cgcatannnn nnnnnnnnnn nnnnnnnnnn nnnnnnnnnn nnnnnnnnnn
     1681 nnnnnnnnnn nnnnnnnnnn nnnnnnnnnn nnnnnnnnnn nnnnnnnnnn nnnnnnnnnn
     1741 nnnnnnnnnn nnnnnnnnnn nnnnnnnnnn nnnnnnnncn nnnnnnnnnn nnnnnnnnnn
     1801 nnnnnnnnnn nnnnnnnnnn nnnnnnnnnn nnnnnnnnnn nnnnnnnnnn nnnnnnnnnn
     1861 nnnnnnnnnn nnnnnnnagt ttgtactggt gacgaaactc agtgtctagc tagagtggcn
     1921 nnnnnnnnnn nnnnnnnnnn nnnnnnnnnn nnnnnnnnnn nnnnnnnnnn nnnnnnnnnn
     1981 nnnnnnnnnn nnnnnnnnnn nnnnnnnnnn nnnnnnnnnn nnnnnnnnnn nnnnnnnnnn
     2041 nnnnnnnnnn nnnnnnnnnn nnnnnnnntg gtttcattgg tgacgtttcc ggccttgcta
     2101 atggtaatgg tnnnnnnnnn nnnnnnnnnn nnnnnnnnnn nnnnnnnnnn nnnnnnnnnn
     2161 nnnnnnnnnn nnnaccttta atgaataatt tccgtcaata tttaccttcc ctccctcaat
     2221 cggttgaatg tcgccctttt gtctttggcg ctggtaaacc atatgaannn nnnnnnnnnn
     2281 nnnnnnnnnn nnnnnnnnnn nnnnnnnnnn nnnnnnnnnn nnnnnnnnnn nnnnnnnnnn
     2341 nnnnnnnnnn nnntnnnnnn nnnnnnnnnn nnnnnnnnnn nnnnnnnnnn nnnnnnnnnn
     2401 nnnnnnnnct agcgccgccc tataccttgt ctgcctcccc gcgttgcgtc gcggtgcatg
     2461 gagccgggcc acctcgacct gaatggaagc cggcggcacc tcgctaacgg attcaccact
     2521 ccaagaattg gagccaatca attcttgcgg agaactgtga atgcgcaaac caacccttgg
     2581 cagaacatat ccatcgcgtc cgccatctcc agcagccgca cgcggcgcat ctcgggcagc
     2641 gttgggtcct ggccacgggt gcgcatgatc gtgctcctgt cgttgaggac ccggctaggc
     2701 tggcggggtt gccttactgg ttagcagaat gaatcaccga tacgcgagcg aacgtgaagc
     2761 gactgctgct gcaaaacgtc tgcgacctga gcaacaacat gaatggtctt cggtttccgt
     2821 gtttcgtaaa gtctggaaac gcggaagtca gcgccctgca ccattatgtt ccggatctgc
     2881 atcgcaggat gctgctggct accctgtgga acacctacat ctgtattaac gaagcgctgg
     2941 cattgaccct gagtgatttt tctctggtcc cgccgcatcc ataccgccag ttgtttaccc
     3001 tcacaacgtt ccagtaaccg ggcatgttca tcatcagtaa cccgtatcgt gagcatcctc
     3061 tctcgtttca tcggtatcat tacccccatg aacagaaatc ccccttacac ggaggcatca
     3121 gtgaccaaac aggaaaaaac cgcccttaac atggcccgct ttatcagaag ccagacatta
     3181 acgcttctgg agaaactcaa cgagctggac gcggatgaac aggcagacat ctgtgaatcg
     3241 cttcacgacc acgctgatga gctttaccgc aggatccgcg aaattgtaag cgttaatatt
     3301 ttgttaaaat tcgcgttaaa tttttgttaa atcagctcat tttttaacca ataggccgaa
     3361 atcggcaaaa tcccttataa atcaaaagaa tagaccgaga tagggttgag tgttgttcca
     3421 gtttggaaca agagtccact attaaagaac gtggactcca acgtcaaagg nnnnnnnnnn
     3481 nnnnnnnnnn nnnnnnnnnn nnnnnnnnnn nnnnnnnnnt nnnnnnnnnn nnnnnnnnnn
     3541 nnnnnnnnnn nnnnnnnnnn nnnnnnnnnn nnnnnnnnnn nnnnnnnnnn nnnnnnnnnn
     3601 nnnnnnnnnn ngnnnnnnnn nnnnnnnnnn nnnnnnnnnn nnnnnnnnnn nnnnnnnnnn
     3661 nnnnnnnnnn nnnnnnnnnn nnnnnnnnnn nnnnnnnnnn nnnnnnnnnn nnnnnnnnnn
     3721 nnnnnnnnnn nnnnnncgcg gatcctgcct cgcgcgtttc ggtgatgacg gtgaaaacct
     3781 ctgacacatg cagctcccgg agacggtcac agcttgtctg taagcggatg ccgggagcag
     3841 acaagcccgt cagggcgcgt cagcgggtgt tggcgggtgt cggggcgcag ccatgaccca
     3901 gtcacgtagc gatagcggag tgtatactgg cttaactatg cggcatcaga gcagattgta
     3961 ctgagagtgc accatatgcg gtgtgaaata ccgcacagat gcgtaaggag aaaataccgc
     4021 atcaggcgct cttccgcttc ctcgctcact gactcgctgc gctcggtcgt tcggctgcgg
     4081 cgagcggtat cagctcactc aaaggcggta atacggttat ccacagaatc aggggataac
     4141 gcaggaaaga acatgtgagc aaaaggccag caaaaggcca ggaaccgtaa aaaggccgcg
     4201 ttgctggcgt ttttccatag gctccgcccc cctgacgagc atcacaaaaa tcgacgctca
     4261 agtcagaggt ggcgaaaccc gacaggacta taaagatacc agggtttccc cctggaagct
     4321 ccctcgtgcg ctctcctgtt ccgaccctgc cgcttaccgg atacctgtcc gcctttctcc
     4381 cttcgggaag cgtggcgctt tctcatagct cacgctgtag gtatctcagt tcggtgtagg
     4441 tcgttcgctc caagctgggc tgtgtgcacg aaccccccgt tcagcccgac cgctgcgcct
     4501 tatccggtaa ctatcgtctt gagtccaacc cggtaagaca cgacttatcg ccactggcag
     4561 cagccactgg taacaggatt agcagagcga ggtatgtagg cggtgctaca gagttcttga
     4621 agtggtggcc taactacggc tacactagaa ggacagtatt tggtatctgc gctctgctga
     4681 agccagttac cttcggaaaa agagttggta gctcttgatc cggcaaacaa accaccgctg
     4741 gtagcggtgg tttttttgtt tgcaagcagc agattacgcg cagaaaaaaa ggatctcaag
     4801 aagatccttt gatcttttct acggggtctg acgctcagtg gaacgaaaac tcacgttaag
     4861 ggattttggt catgagatta tcaaaaagga tcttcaccta gatcctttta aattaaaaat
     4921 gaagttttaa atcaatctaa agtatatatg agtaaacttg gtctgacagt taccaatgct
     4981 taatcagtga ggcacctatc tcagcgatct gtctatttcg ttcatccata gttgcctgac
     5041 tccccgtcgt gtagataact acgatacggg agggcttacc atctggcccc agtgctgcaa
     5101 tgataccgcg agacccacgc tcaccggctc cagatttatc agcaataaac cagccagccg
     5161 gaagggccga gcgcagaagt ggtcctgcaa ctttatccgc ctccatccag tctattaatt
     5221 gttgccggga agctagagta agtagttcgc cagttaatag tttgcgcaac gttgttgcca
     5281 ttgctgcagg catcgtggtg tcacgctcgt cgtttggtat ggcttcattc agctccggtt
     5341 cccaacgatc aaggcgagtt acatgatccc ccatgttgtg caaaaaagcg gttagctcct
     5401 tcggtcctcc gatcgttgtc agaagtaagt tggccgcagt gttatcactc atggttatgg
     5461 cagcactgca taattctctt actgtcatgc catccgtaag atgcttttct gtgactggtg
     5521 agtactcaac caagtcattc tgagaatagt gtatgcggcg accgagttgc tcttgcccgg
     5581 cgtcaacacg ggataatacc gcgccacata gcagaacttt aaaagtgctc atcattggaa
     5641 aacgttcttc ggggcgaaaa ctctcaagga tcttaccgct gttgagatcc agttcgatgt
     5701 aacccactcg tgcacccaac tgatcttcag catcttttac tttcaccagc gtttctgggt
     5761 gagcaaaaac aggaaggcaa aatgccgcaa aaaagggaat aagggcgaca cggaaatgtt
     5821 gaatactcat actcttcctt tttcaatatt attgaagcat ttatcagggt tattgtctca
     5881 tgagcggata catatttgaa tgtatttaga aaaataaaca aataggggtt ccgcgcacat
     5941 ttccccgaaa agtgccacct gacgtctaag aaaccattat tatcatgaca ttaacctata
     6001 aaaataggcg tatcacgagg ccctttcgtc ttcaagaatt cccgacacca tcgaatggtg
     6061 caaaaccttt cgcggtatgg catgatagcg cccggaagag agtcaattca gggtggtgaa
     6121 tgtgaaacca gtaacgttat acgatgtcgc agagtatgcc ggtgtctctt atcagaccgt
     6181 ttcccgcgtg gtgaaccagg ccagccacgt ttctgcgaaa acgcgggaaa aagtggaagc
     6241 ggcgatggcg gagctgaatt acattcccaa ccgcgtggca caacaactgg cgggcaaaca
     6301 gtcgttgctg attggcgttg ccacctccag tctggccctg cacgcgccgt cgcaaattgt
     6361 cgcggcgatt aaatctcgcg ccgatcaact gggtgccagc gtggtggtgt cgatggtaga
     6421 acgaagcggc gtcgaagcct gtaaagcggc ggtgcacaat cttctcgcgc aacgcgtcag
     6481 tgggctgatc attaactatc cgctggatga ccaggatgcc attgctgtgg aagctgcctg
     6541 cactaatgtt ccggcgttat ttcttgatgt ctctgaccag acacccatca acagtattat
     6601 tttctcccat gaagacggta cgcgactggg cgtggagcat ctggtcgcat tgggtcacca
     6661 gcaaatcgcg ctgttagcgg gcccattaag ttctgtctcg gcgcgtctgc gtctggctgg
     6721 ctggcataaa tatctcactc gcaatcaaat tcagccgata gcggaacggg aaggcgactg
     6781 gagtgccatg tccggttttc aacaaaccat gcaaatgctg aatgagggca tcgttcccac
     6841 tgcgatgctg gttgccaacg atcagatggc gctgggcgca atgcgcgcca ttaccgagtc
     6901 cgggctgcgc gttggtgcgg atatctcggt agtgggatac gacgataccg aagacagctc
     6961 atgttatatc ccgccgttaa ccaccatcaa acaggatttt cgcctgctgg ggcaaaccag
     7021 cgtggaccgc ttgctgcaac tctctcaggg ccaggcggtg aagggcaatc agctgttgcc
     7081 cgtctcactg gtgaaaagaa aaaccaccct ggcgcccaat acgcaaaccg cctctccccg
     7141 cgcgttggcc gattcattaa tgcagctggc acgacaggtt tcccgactgg aaagcgggca
     7201 gtgagcgcaa cgcaattaat gtaagttagc tcactcatta ggcacaattc tcatgtttga
     7261 cagcttatca tcgactgcac ggtgcaccaa tgcttctggc gtcaggcagc catcggaagc
     7321 tgtggtatgg ctgtgcaggt cgtaaatcac tgcataattc gtgtcgctca aggcgcactc
     7381 ccgttctgga taatgttttt tgcgccgaca tcataacggt tctggcaaat attctgaaat
     7441 gagctg
//
