>Addgene plasmid #109850 | pHH0103_RXRA_Hormone-recep | depositor partial sequence | sequence record 206802 | pHH0103_RXRA_Hormone-recep sequence 741 bps
GGCCCAGCCGGCCACCAGCTCTGCGAACGAAGATATGCCGGTGGAACGTATTCTGGAAGCAGAACTGGCT
GTTGAACCGAAAACCGAAACGTATGTCGAAGCCAACATGGGCCTGAATCCGAGTTCCCCGAACGATCCGG
TCACCAATATTTGCCAGGCGGCCGACAAACAACTGTTCACCCTGGTGGAATGGGCAAAGCGCATCCCGCA
TTTTTCAGAACTGCCGCTGGATGACCAGGTTATTCTGCTGCGTGCAGGTTGGAACGAACTGCTGATCGCT
TCATTCTCGCATCGCTCGATTGCGGTCAAAGATGGCATCCTGCTGGCCACGGGTCTGCATGTGCACCGTA
ATAGCGCGCACTCTGCCGGCGTTGGTGCAATTTTCGACCGTGTGCTGACCGAACTGGTTTCAAAAATGCG
CGATATGCAAATGGACAAGACGGAACTGGGCTGTCTGCGCGCTATCGTTCTGTTTAACCCGGATAGTAAA
GGTCTGTCCAATCCGGCAGAAGTCGAAGCTCTGCGTGAAAAGGTGTACGCGAGCCTGGAAGCCTATTGCA
AACACAAGTACCCGGAACAGCCGGGCCGCTTCGCAAAACTGCTGCTGCGTCTGCCGGCTCTGCGCTCTAT
CGGCCTGAAATGTCTGGAACACCTGTTTTTCTTTAAGCTGATTGGTGATACCCCGATCGACACGTTTCTG
ATGGAAATGCTGGAAGCCCCGCACCAAATGACCGCGGCCGC
